Addgene plasmid #199377: pHJL2
Purpose: Encodes dual cistronic cytosolic GCaMP6f and mScarlet-I optimized for C. elegans expression
Depositing lab: Hang Lu. Depositing organization: Georgia Institute of Technology.
Backbone
  Vector backbone: pDSP1
  Vector type: Bacterial Expression
Growth in bacteria
  Bacterial resistance: Kanamycin, 50 μg/mL
  Growth temperature: 37°C
  Growth strain: NEB Stable
  Copy number: High Copy
Gene/Insert
  Gene/Insert name: GCaMP6f::SL2::mScarlet-I
  Species: C. elegans (nematode)
  Mutation: no mutations
  Cloning method: Gibson Cloning
Terms and licenses: Academic/Nonprofit Terms; Industry Terms: Not Available to Industry
How to cite: pHJL2 was a gift from Hang Lu (Addgene plasmid # 199377 ; http://n2t.net/addgene:199377 ; RRID:Addgene_199377)
