[The description below was written by a language model from this plasmid's Addgene catalogue record and pLannotate feature annotations shown in this document.]
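Description:
pHJL2 is a 5.1 kb high-copy bacterial plasmid built on the pDSP1 backbone that carries a promoterless, C. elegans-optimized bicistronic reporter cassette, GCaMP6f::SL2::mScarlet-I. It replicates in E. coli from a ColE1/pUC-type origin and is selected with kanamycin through an aph(3')-Ia resistance gene, which the annotation places downstream of a cat promoter. Short remnants of lacZα and rop are also detected but appear to be backbone fragments. Although the catalogue lists the vector type as bacterial expression, the payload is designed for expression in the nematode, with bacteria serving only for propagation.

The cassette begins with a roughly 1.5 kb calcium-indicator reading frame, which the automated annotation labels GCaMP2 by homology but which the record identifies as cytosolic GCaMP6f. It is followed by a gap of about 250 bp consistent with the SL2 trans-splicing intergenic region, although this is not annotated. This element lets a single worm operon-style transcript be processed into two separately translated mRNAs. The second cistron, mScarlet-I, is detected as two fragments separated by a short unannotated gap, which may reflect a synthetic intron of the kind commonly added to worm-optimized genes, though the record does not say so. A tbb-2 3' terminator region closes the unit. No promoter is annotated upstream of GCaMP6f, and the record names none, so the plasmid probably serves as a source or recipient module into which a cell-specific promoter is added, for example by Gibson assembly, the cloning method listed. Co-expressing the calcium-insensitive red protein alongside the green sensor suits ratiometric or motion-corrected calcium imaging in C. elegans cells.
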