Features (pLannotate 1.2.2; 9 found; start..end, strand, type, name):
     53..69      -  CDS            lacZα (fragment): LacZα fragment of β-galactosidase; lacZ fragment
    185..1684    +  CDS            GCaMP2: GCaMP2 is a basic (constitutively fluorescent) green fluorescent protein published in 2006, derived from Aequorea victoria.
   1933..2415    +  CDS            mScarlet-I (fragment): mScarlet-I is a basic (constitutively fluorescent) red fluorescent protein published in 2016, derived from synthetic construct. It is reported to be a rapidly-maturing monomer with moderate acid sensitivity.
   2460..2846    +  CDS            mScarlet-I (fragment): mScarlet-I is a basic (constitutively fluorescent) red fluorescent protein published in 2016, derived from synthetic construct. It is reported to be a rapidly-maturing monomer with moderate acid sensitivity.
   2850..3173    +  terminator     tbb-2 terminator: tbb-2; transcription terminator for the C. elegans tubulin beta-2 gene
   3331..3919    -  rep_origin     ori: high-copy-number ColE1/pMB1/pBR322/pUC origin of replication
   4090..4905    -  CDS            KanR: aminoglycoside phosphotransferase; aph(3')-Ia; confers resistance to kanamycin in bacteria or G418 (Geneticin®) in eukaryotes
   4906..5008    -  promoter       cat promoter: promoter of the E. coli cat gene encoding chloramphenicol acetyltransferase
   5103..35      +  CDS            rop (fragment) (across the origin): Rop protein, which maintains plasmids at low copy number; rop
>Addgene plasmid #199377 | pHJL2 | addgene full sequence | sequence record 390940 | Addgene NGS Result
TCGCGCGTTTCGGTGATGACGGTGAAAACCTCTGACACATGCAGCTCCCGGAGTAAAACGACGGCCAGTT
TATCTAGTCAGCTTGATTCTAGCTGATCGTGGACCGGAAGGTGAGCCAGTGAGTTGATTGCAGTCCAGTT
ACGCTGGAGTCTGAGGCTCGTCCTGAATGATATGCGGCCGCATGGGATCCCACCACCACCACCACCACGG
AATGGCCTCTATGACCGGAGGACAACAAATGGGACGCGACCTTTACGATGACGACGACAAGGACCTTGCT
ACCATGGTTGATTCTTCTCGCCGCAAGTGGAACAAGACTGGACATGCTGTCCGTGCCATCGGACGTCTTT
CCTCCCTTGAGAACGTTTACATCAAGGCTGATAAGCAAAAGAACGGAATTAAGGCTAACTTCAAGATCCG
TCACAACATCGAAGATGGAGGAGTCCAACTTGCTTACCATTACCAACAAAACACTCCAATCGGAGATGGA
CCAGTTCTTCTTCCAGATAACCACTACCTTTCCGTTCAATCCAAGCTCTCTAAGGTAAGTTTAAACATAT
ATATACTAACTAACCCTGATTATTTAAATTTTCAGGATCCAAACGAGAAGCGTGACCACATGGTCCTTCT
TGAGTTCGTCACCGCTGCTGGAATCACCCTTGGAATGGATGAGCTTTATAAGGGAGGAACTGGAGGATCT
ATGGTTTCTAAGGGAGAGGAGCTTTTCACTGGAGTTGTCCCAATCCTTGTCGAGCTTGATGGAGATGTTA
ACGGACACAAGTTCTCTGTTTCTGGAGAGGGAGAGGGAGACGCTACCTACGGAAAGCTTACTCTTAAGTT
CATCTGCACTACTGGAAAGCTTCCAGTTCCATGGCCAACCCTTGTTACCACCCTTACTTACGGAGTTCAA
TGCTTCTCTCGTTACCCAGATCATATGAAGCAACATGATTTCTTCAAGTCTGCTATGCCAGAGGGATACA
TCCAAGAGCGTACTATCTTCTTCAAGGTAAGTTTAAACAGTTCGGTACTAACTAACCATACATATTTAAA
TTTTCAGGATGATGGAAACTACAAGACCCGTGCTGAGGTTAAGTTCGAGGGAGATACCCTTGTTAACCGT
ATCGAGCTTAAGGGAATCGATTTCAAGGAAGATGGAAACATCCTTGGACATAAGCTTGAGTACAACCTTC
CAGATCAACTTACCGAGGAACAAATCGCTGAGTTCAAGGAGGAATTCTCCCTTTTCGATAAGGATGGAGA
CGGAACTATCACTACCAAGGTAAGTTTTCTAGAGACCTTTACTAACTAACTAGGTCTCATAGATTTTCAG
GAGCTTGGAACCGTTATGCGTTCCCTTGGACAAAACCCAACTGAGGCTGAGCTTCAAGATATGATCAACG
AGGTTGACGCTGATGGAGATGGAACTATCGATTTCCCAGAGTTCCTTACTATGATGGCTCGCAAGATGAA
GTACCGCGATACTGAGGAGGAGATCCGCGAGGCTTTCGGAGTCTTCGACAAGGACGGAAACGGATACATT
TCCGCTGCTGAGCTCCGTCACGTTATGACTAACCTCGGAGAGAAGCTTACCGACGAGGAGGTCGACGAGA
TGATCCGTGAGGCTGATATCGACGGAGACGGACAAGTTAACTACGAGGAGTTCGTTCAAATGATGACTGC
CAAGTAAGCTGTCTCATCCTACTTTCACCTAGTTAACTGCTTGTCTTAAAATCTATGCTTCTCTTTAGTA
TCTAAAATTTTCCTAGAAGCTTACAAGTATATAAATGGTCTCTTCTCAATAAAGGTTGTATATTTATTCA
TCTTATTGAATCTGCCATTTCCTCGTTTTTGCGAGTTTATATACCTTCCAATTTTCTTTCTATTGTATTT
TCAACTTCTAATTTTAATTCAGGGAAACTGCTTCAACGCATCATGGTTTCCAAGGGAGAGGCTGTTATCA
AGGAATTCATGACTTACGAACTTATCAAGGAGTTTATGCGCTTTAAGGTTCACATGGAAGGATCTATGAA
CGGACACGAATTCGAAATCGAAGGAGAAGGAGAAGGACGTCCATACGAGGGAACTCAAACTGCTAAGCTT
AAGGTAAGTTTATCTAAAAAGTTTTTCATTCAAAATGTGTAAAAATTCATTTAAAATAACCCAAAAATCA
TTAATCCTCGATATTTTCAGGTTACTAAAGGAGGACCACTTCCATTCTCTTGGGATATCCTTTCTCCACA
ATTCATGTACGGATCTCGCGCTTTCATCAAGCACCCAGCTGATATCCCAGATTACTACAAGCAATCTTTC
CCAGAAGGATTCAAATGGGAGCGTGTTATGAACTTCGAAGATGGAGGAGCTGTTACCGTTACCCAAGATA
CCTCCCTTGAGGATGGAACCCTTATCTACAAGGTATTTTCCTGCATTTTTCAACTGGGAAAATGAAAGAA
AATCGATAATTTCAGGTTAAGCTTCGTGGAACTAATTTCCCACCAGATGGACCAGTTATGCAAAAGAAGA
CTATGGGATGGGAGGCTTCTACCGAGCGCCTTTACCCAGAGGATGGAGTCCTTAAGGGAGATATCAAGAT
GGCTCTTCGTCTTAAGGATGGAGGACGTTACCTTGCTGATTTCAAGGTAAGTTTTCTAGAGACCTTTACT
AACTAACTAGGTCTCATAGATTTTCAGACTACTTACAAGGCTAAGAAGCCAGTTCAAATGCCGGGAGCTT
ACAACGTTGATCGTAAGCTTGATATCACCTCTCACAACGAGGATTACACCGTTGTTGAGCAATACGAGCG
TTCTGAGGGACGTCACTCTACCGGAGGAATGGATGAGCTTTACAAGTAAATGCAAAATCCTTTCAAGCAT
TCCCTTCTTCTCTATCACTCTTCTTTCTTTTTGTCAAAAAATTCTCTCGCTAATTTATTTGCTTTTTTAA
TGTTATTATTTTATGACTTTTTATAGTCACTGAAAAGTTTGCATCTGAGTGAAGTGAATGCTATCAAAAT
GTGATTCTGTCTGATGTACTTTCACAATCTCTCTTCAATTCCATTTTGAAGTGCTTTAAACCCGAAAGGT
TGAGAAAAATGCGAGCGCTCAAATATTTGTATTGTGTTCGTTGAGTGACCCAACAAAAAGAGGAAACTTT
ATTGTGCCGCCAAGAAAAAAGTCTCATACGTATGATCGGTCCACGATCAGCTAGATTATCTAGTCAGCTT
GATGTCATAGCTGTTTCCTGACATGTGAGCAAAAGGCCAGCAAAAGGCCAGGAACCGTAAAAAGGCCAGC
AAAAGGCCAGGAACCGTAAAAAGGCCGCGTTGCTGGCGTTTTTCCATAGGCTCCGCCCCCCTGACGAGCA
TCACAAAAATCGACGCTCAAGTCAGAGGTGGCGAAACCCGACAGGACTATAAAGATACCAGGCGTTTCCC
CCTGGAAGCTCCCTCGTGCGCTCTCCTGTTCCGACCCTGTCGCTTACCGGATACCTGTCCGCCTTTCTCC
CTTCGGGAAGCGTGGCGCTTTCTCATAGCTCACGCTGTAGGTATCTCAGTTCGGTGTAGGTCGTTCGCTC
CAAGCTGGGCTGTGTGCACGAACCCCCCGTTCAGCCCGACCGCTGCGCCTTATCCGGTAACTATCGTCTT
GAGTCCAACCCGGTAAGACACGACTTATCGCCACTGGCAGCAGCCACTGGTAACAGGATTAGCAGAGCGA
GGTATGTAGGCGGTGCTACAGAGTTCTTGAAGTGGTGGCCTAACTACGGCTACACTAGAAGAACAGTATT
TGGTATCTGCGCTCTGCTGAAGCCAGTTACCTTCGGAAAAAGAGTTGGTAGCTCTTGATCCGGCAAACAA
ACCACCGCTGGTAGCGGTGGTTTTTTTGTTTGCAAGCAGCAGATTACGCGCAGAAAAAAAGGATCTCAAG
AAGATCCTTTGATCTTTTCTACGGGGTCTGACGCTCAGTGGAACGAAAACTCACGTTAAGGGATTTTGGT
CATGAGATTATCAAAAAGGATCTTCACCTAGATCCTTTTAAATTAAAAATGAAGTTTTAAATCAATCTAA
AGTATATATGAGTAAACTTGGTCTGACAGTTAGAAAAACTCATCGAGCATCAAGTGAAACTGCAATTTAT
TCATATCAGGATTATCAATACCATATTTTTGAAAAAGCCGTTTCTGTAATGAAGGAGAAAACTCACCGAG
GCAGTTCCATAGGATGGCAAGATCCTGGTATCGGTCTGCGATTCCGACTCGTCCAACATCAATACAACCT
ATTAATTTCCCCTCGTCAAAAATAAGGTTATCAAGTGAGAAATCACCATGAGTGACGACTGAATCCGGTG
AGAATGGCAAGAGTTTATGCATTTCTTTCCAGACTTGTTCAACAGGCCAGCCATTACGCTCGTCATCAAA
ATCACTCGCACCAACCAAACCGTTATTCATTCGTGATTGCGCCTGAGCGAGACGAAATACGCGATCGCCG
TTAAAAGGACAATTACAAACAGGAATCGAATGCAACCGGCGCAGGAACACTGCCAGCGCATCAACAATAT
TTTCACCTGAATCAGGATATTCTTCTAATACCTGGAATGCTGTTTTCCCTGGGATCGCAGTGGTGAGTAA
CCATGCATCATCAGGAGTACGGATAAAATGCTTGATGGTCGGAAGAGGCATAAATTCCGTCAGCCAGTTT
AGCCTGACCATCTCATCTGTAACATCATTGGCAACGCTACCTTTGCCATGTTTCAGAAACAACTCTGGCG
CATCGGGCTTCCCATACAATCGATAGATTGTCGCACCTGATTGCCCGACATTATCGCGAGCCCATTTATA
CCCATATAAATCAGCATCCATGTTGGAATTTAATCGCGGCTTCAAGCAAGACGTTTCCCGTTGAATATGG
CTCATTTTAGCTTCCTTAGCTCCTGAAAATCTCGATAACTCAAAAAATACGCCCGGTAGTGATCTTATTT
CATTATGGTGAAAGTTGGAACCTCTTACGTGCCGATCACACATTTCCCCGAAAAGTGCCACCTGACGTCT
AAGAAACCATTATTATCATGACATTAACCTATAAAAATAGGCGTATCACGAGGCCCTTTCGTC
